Addgene plasmid #18535: T4 Lysozyme L118M L121M WT*
Depositing lab: Brian Matthews. Depositing organization: University of Oregon.
Backbone
  Vector backbone: pHS1403
  Backbone size w/o insert (bp): 5000
  Vector type: Bacterial Expression
Growth in bacteria
  Bacterial resistance: Ampicillin, 100 μg/mL
  Growth temperature: 37°C
  Growth strain: DH5alpha
  Copy number: High Copy
Gene/Insert
  Gene/Insert name: T4 Lysozyme (alt name: 2-M NG23TA)
  Species: Bacteriophage T4
  Insert size (bp): 600
  Mutation: L118M L121M WT*
  GenBank ID: NP_049736
  Entrez Gene: e (a.k.a. T4p123)
  Cloning method: Restriction Enzyme; 5′ cloning site BamHI (not destroyed); 3′ cloning site HindIII (not destroyed)
  Sequencing primers: 5′ na; 3′ GGCGTATCACGAGGCCC
Terms and licenses: Academic/Nonprofit Terms; Industry Terms: Not Available to Industry
Depositor comments: The BamHI site is 27 bp from the ATG and the HindIII site is 115 bp from the stop.
How to cite: T4 Lysozyme L118M L121M WT* was a gift from Brian Matthews (Addgene plasmid # 18535 ; http://n2t.net/addgene:18535 ; RRID:Addgene_18535)
