[The description below was written by a language model from this plasmid's Addgene catalogue record.]
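Description:
T4 Lysozyme L118M L121M WT* is a bacterial expression plasmid built on the pHS1403 backbone (about 5 kb without insert) that carries a mutant version of the bacteriophage T4 lysozyme gene (gene e). It is maintained in E. coli as a high-copy plasmid under ampicillin selection. The record does not name the origin of replication or the promoter that drives expression, and no feature table is provided, so the regulatory architecture of the backbone cannot be described from the available information.

The insert is roughly 600 bp and was cloned by restriction digestion between BamHI at the 5′ end and HindIII at the 3′ end. Both sites are retained, so the cassette can be excised or transferred. According to the depositor's notes, the BamHI site lies 27 bp from the start codon and the HindIII site 115 bp from the stop codon, meaning the fragment includes short flanking untranslated stretches around the coding region. The encoded protein carries two leucine-to-methionine substitutions, at positions 118 and 121, in the background designated WT*. In the T4 lysozyme literature, WT* generally refers to the cysteine-free pseudo-wild-type protein, although the record itself does not define the term. No affinity tags or fusion partners are listed.

The record does not state an intended use. A construct of this type would typically be used to produce the mutant enzyme in bacteria for structural and biophysical work, such as examining how methionine replacements at leucine positions affect protein folding, stability and packing.
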