>Addgene plasmid #18535 | T4 Lysozyme L118M L121M WT* | addgene partial sequence | sequence record 24321 | 3primeUP
TANGAAAAAAGCCCGCTCATTAGGCGGGCTCAGATCTGCTCATGTTTGACAGCTTATCATCGATAAGCTT
CGGCAATAAATTCTTGATATGTTTTCATATGTTTCCTTTAAATATTTTAATTAGTAATTGTCTATTCAAG
TAATTGTGAATATACTATCACAATTCCAAGAGAAAGTAAACAGCTTTATAGATTTTTATACGCGTCCCAA
GTGCCAGTTCTAAACGTTGTAATGACTCGTTTTGCGCGATTAGGTGTTTGATTATACCATCTACTTTTAG
CTAAGTTAACTGCTGCTTCATCCCAGCGTTTTTGTTGCATCATACGCATAGAGTTAGTAAATCCTGCCAC
ACCGGTTTCTCCCATTTGGAAAACCATATTAATCAATGCAGCGCGACGAACCGCATCAAGAGAATCATAA
ACCGGTTTTAATTTAGCATTTCTCAGAATTCCGCGAACAGCAGCATCAACATCCTGATTAAAGAGTTTTT
CAGCCTCATCTTTTGTAATTACACCATTAGTATTACGCCCAATAGCTTTATCTAATTCAGATTTAGCAGC
ATTAAGTGATGGACTTTTTGTAAGCAAATGACCGATGCCAATAGTGTAATAGCCTTCTGTGTCTTTATAG
ATTTTAAGTCTAAGACCTTCATCTATACGTAACATTTCAAATATATTCATAATACCTCCTAAGCATCGAT
GGATCCTGTTTCCTGTGTGAAATTGTTATCCGCTCACAATTCCACACATTATACGAGCCGATGATTANTG
TCAACAGGGGNATGGGGAGTANGCTGATCNGTTTCCGGGTGAATTGTATCCGCTCACATCCACCATNANC
GAGCGAGATA
